>Addgene plasmid #80767 | pDonor-tBFP-NLS-Neo (Universal) | depositor full sequence | sequence record 171037 | pDonor-tBFP-NLS-Neo (Universal) sequence 4763 bps
TAGTTATAATAGTAATCAATTACGGGGTCATTAGTTCATAGCCCATATATGGAGTTCCGCGTTACATAAC
TTACGGTAAATGGCCCGCCTGGCTGACCGCCCAACGACCCCCGCCCATTGACGTCAATAATGACGTATGT
TCCCATAGTAACGCCAATAGGGACTTTCCATTGACGTCAATGGGTGGAGTATTTACGGTAAACTGCCCAC
TTGGCAGTACATCAAGTGTATCATATGCCAAGTACGCCCCCTATTGACGTCAATGACGGTAAATGGCCCG
CCTGGCATTATGCCCAGTACATGACCTTATGGGACTTTCCTACTTGGCAGTACATCTACGTATTAGTCAT
CGCTATTACCATGGTGATGCGGTTTTGGCAGTACATCAATGGGCGTGGATAGCGGTTTGACTCACGGGGA
TTTCCAAGTCTCCACCCCATTGACGTCAATGGGAGTTTGTTTTGGCACCAAAATCAACGGGACTTTCCAA
AATGTCGTAACAACTCCGCCCCATTGACGCAAATGGGCGGTAGGCGTGTACGGTGGGAGGTCTATATAAG
CAGAGCTGGTTTAGTGAACCGTCAGATCCGCTAGCGGTCGCCACCATGAGCGAGCTGATTAAGGAGAACA
TGCACATGAAGCTGTACATGGAGGGCACCGTGGACAACCATCACTTCAAGTGCACATCCGAGGGCGAAGG
CAAGCCCTACGAGGGCACCCAGACCATGAGAATCAAGGTGGTCGAGGGCGGCCCTCTCCCCTTCGCCTTC
GACATCCTGGCTACTAGCTTCCTCTACGGCAGCAAGACCTTCATCAACCACACCCAGGGCATCCCCGACT
TCTTCAAGCAGTCCTTCCCTGAGGGCTTCACATGGGAGAGAGTCACCACATACGAGGACGGGGGCGTGCT
GACCGCTACCCAGGACACCAGCCTCCAGGACGGCTGCCTCATCTACAACGTCAAGATCAGAGGGGTGAAC
TTCACATCCAACGGCCCTGTGATGCAGAAGAAAACACTCGGCTGGGAGGCCTTCACCGAGACGCTGTACC
CCGCTGACGGCGGCCTGGAAGGCAGAAACGACATGGCCCTGAAGCTCGTGGGCGGGAGCCATCTGATCGC
AAACGCCAAGACCACATATAGATCCAAGAAACCCGCTAAGAACCTCAAGATGCCTGGCGTCTACTATGTG
GACTACAGACTGGAAAGAATCAAGGAGGCCAACAACGAGACCTACGTCGAGCAGCACGAGGTGGCAGTGG
CCAGATACTGCGACCTCCCTAGCAAACTGGGGCACAAGCTTAATTCCGGACTCAGATCTCGAGCTGATCC
AAAAAAGAAGAGAAAGGTAGATCCAAAAAAGAAGAGAAAGGTAGATCCAAAAAAGAAGAGAAAGGTAGGA
TCCACCGGATCTAGATAACTGATCATAATCAGCCATACCACATTTGTAGAGGTTTTACTTGCTTTAAAAA
ACCTCCCACACCTCCCCCTGAACCTGAAACATAAAATGAATGCAATTGTTGTTGTTAACTTGTTTATTGC
AGCTTATAATGGTTACAAATAAAGCAATAGCATCACAAATTTCACAAATAAAGCATTTTTTTCACTGCAT
TCTAGTTGTGGTTTGTCCAAACTCATCAATGTATCTTAACGCGTAAATTGTAAGCGTTAATATTTTGTTA
AAATTCGCGTTAAATTTTTGTTAAATCAGCTCATTTTTTAACCAATAGGCCGAAATCGGCAAAATCCCTT
ATAAATCAAAAGAATAGACCGAGATAGGGT
[37 nt withheld, positions 1781-1817]
AAAGAACGTGGACTCCAACGTCAAAGG
[49 nt withheld, positions 1845-1893]
T
[91 nt withheld, positions 1895-1985]
G
[124 nt withheld, positions 1987-2110]
CAGGTGGCACTTTTCGGGGAAATGTGCGCGGAACCCCTATTTGTTTATTTTTCTAAATACATTCAAATAT
GTATCCGCTCATGAGACAATAACCCTGATAAATGCTTCAATAATATTGAAAAAGGAAGAGTCCTGAGGCG
GAAAGAACCAGCTGTGGAATGTGTGTCAGTTAGGGTGTGGAAAGTCCCCAGGCTCCCCAGCAGGCAGAAG
TATGCAAAGCATGCATCTCAATTAGTCAGCAACCAGGTGTGGAAAGTCCCCAGGCTCCCCAGCAGGCAGA
AGTATGCAAAGCATGCATCTCAATTAGTCAGCAACCATAGTCCCGCCCCTAACTCCGCCCATCCCGCCCC
TAACTCCGCCCAGTTCCGCCCATTCTCCGCCCCATGGCTGACTAATTTTTTTTATTTATGCAGAGGCCGA
GGCCGCCTCGGCCTCTGAGCTATTCCAGAAGTAGTGAGGAGGCTTTTTTGGAGGCCTAGGCTTTTGCAAA
GATCGATCAAGAGACAGGATGAGGATCGTTTCGCATGATTGAACAAGATGGATTGCACGCAGGTTCTCCG
GCCGCTTGGGTGGAGAGGCTATTCGGCTATGACTGGGCACAACAGACAATCGGCTGCTCTGATGCCGCCG
TGTTCCGGCTGTCAGCGCAGGGGCGCCCGGTTCTTTTTGTCAAGACCGACCTGTCCGGTGCCCTGAATGA
ACTGCAAGACGAGGCAGCGCGGCTATCGTGGCTGGCCACGACGGGCGTTCCTTGCGCAGCTGTGCTCGAC
GTTGTCACTGAAGCGGGAAGGGACTGGCTGCTATTGGGCGAAGTGCCGGGGCAGGATCTCCTGTCATCTC
ACCTTGCTCCTGCCGAGAAAGTATCCATCATGGCTGATGCAATGCGGCGGCTGCATACGCTTGATCCGGC
TACCTGCCCATTCGACCACCAAGCGAAACATCGCATCGAGCGAGCACGTACTCGGATGGAAGCCGGTCTT
GTCGATCAGGATGATCTGGACGAAGAGCATCAGGGGCTCGCGCCAGCCGAACTGTTCGCCAGGCTCAAGG
CGAGCATGCCCGACGGCGAGGATCTCGTCGTGACCCATGGCGATGCCTGCTTGCCGAATATCATGGTGGA
AAATGGCCGCTTTTCTGGATTCATCGACTGTGGCCGGCTGGGTGTGGCGGACCGCTATCAGGACATAGCG
TTGGCTACCCGTGATATTGCTGAAGAGCTTGGCGGCGAATGGGCTGACCGCTTCCTCGTGCTTTACGGTA
TCGCCGCTCCCGATTCGCAGCGCATCGCCTTCTATCGCCTTCTTGACGAGTTCTTCTGAGCGGGACTCTG
GGGTTCGAAATGACCGACCAAGCGACGCCCAACCTGCCATCACGAGATTTCGATTCCACCGCCGCCTTCT
ATGAAAGGTTGGGCTTCGGAATCGTTTTCCGGGACGCCGGCTGGATGATCCTCCAGCGCGGGGATCTCAT
GCTGGAGTTCTTCGCCCACCCTAGGGGGAGGCTAACTGAAACACGGAAGGAGACAATACCGGAAGGAACC
CGCGCTATGACGGCAATAAAAAGACAGAATAAAACGCACGGTGTTGGGTCGTTTGTTCATAAACGCGGGG
TTCGGTCCCAGGGCTGGCACTCTGTCGATACCCCACCGAGACCCCATTGGGGCCAATACGCCCGCGTTTC
TTCCTTTTCCCCACCCCACCCCCCAAGTTCGGGTGAAGGCCCAGGGCTCGCAGCCAACGTCGGGGCGGCA
GGCCCTGCCATAGCCTCAGGTTACTCATATATACTTTAGATTGATTTAAAACTTCATTTTTAATTTAAAA
GGATCTAGGTGAAGATCCTTTTTGATAATCTCATGACCAAAATCCCTTAACGTGAGTTTTCGTTCCACTG
AGCGTCAGACCCCGTAGAAAAGATCAAAGGATCTTCTTGAGATCCTTTTTTTCTGCGCGTAATCTGCTGC
TTGCAAACAAAAAAACCACCGCTACCAGCGGTGGTTTGTTTGCCGGATCAAGAGCTACCAACTCTTTTTC
CGAAGGTAACTGGCTTCAGCAGAGCGCAGATACCAAATACTGTCCTTCTAGTGTAGCCGTAGTTAGGCCA
CCACTTCAAGAACTCTGTAGCACCGCCTACATACCTCGCTCTGCTAATCCTGTTACCAGTGGCTGCTGCC
AGTGGCGATAAGTCGTGTCTTACCGGGTTGGACTCAAGACGATAGTTACCGGATAAGGCGCAGCGGTCGG
GCTGAACGGGGGGTTCGTGCACACAGCCCAGCTTGGAGCGAACGACCTACACCGAACTGAGATACCTACA
GCGTGAGCTATGAGAAAGCGCCACGCTTCCCGAAGGGAGAAAGGCGGACAGGTATCCGGTAAGCGGCAGG
GTCGGAACAGGAGAGCGCACGAGGGAGCTTCCAGGGGGAAACGCCTGGTATCTTTATAGTCCTGTCGGGT
TTCGCCACCTCTGACTTGAGCGTCGATTTTTGTGATGCTCGTCAGGGGGGCGGAGCCTATGGAAAAACGC
CAGCAACGCGGCCTTTTTACGGTTCCTGGCCTTTTGCTGGCCTTTTGCTCACATGTTCTTTCCTGCGTTA
TCCCCTGATTCTGCACCGCATCGTACGCGTACGTGTTTGGATAACCGTATTACCGCCATGCAT
Features (pLannotate 1.2.2; 17 found; start..end, strand, type, name):
     60..363     +  enhancer       CMV enhancer: human cytomegalovirus immediate early enhancer
    364..567     +  promoter       CMV promoter: human cytomegalovirus (CMV) immediate early promoter
    606..1304    +  CDS            TagBFP: TagBFP is a basic (constitutively fluorescent) blue fluorescent protein published in 2008, derived from Entacmaea quadricolor. It is reported to be a very rapidly-maturing monomer with very low acid sensitivity.
   1305..1325    +  misc_feature   MCS (fragment): multiple cloning site
   1329..1349    +  CDS            SV40 NLS: nuclear localization signal of SV40 (simian virus 40) large T antigen
   1353..1373    +  CDS            SV40 NLS: nuclear localization signal of SV40 (simian virus 40) large T antigen
   1377..1397    +  CDS            SV40 NLS: nuclear localization signal of SV40 (simian virus 40) large T antigen
   1420..1504    +  CDS            large T antigen (fragment): large T antigen from SV40 (simian virus 40)
   1527..1648    +  polyA_signal   SV40 poly(A) signal: SV40 polyadenylation signal
   1682..2110    -  rep_origin     f1 ori (sequence partly withheld): f1 bacteriophage origin of replication; arrow indicates direction of (+) strand synthesis
   2137..2241    +  promoter       AmpR promoter: bla
   2243..2600    +  promoter       SV40 promoter: SV40 enhancer and early promoter
   2635..3429    +  CDS            NeoR/KanR: aminoglycoside phosphotransferase from Tn5; aph(3')-II (or nptII); confers resistance to neomycin, kanamycin, and G418 (Geneticin®)
   3450..3602    +  CDS            ble (fragment): BLE_KLEPN - Experimental evidence at protein level: Swiss-Prot protein existence level 1. Binding protein with a strong affinity to the bleomycin family of antibiotics. Binds to CL990; an antimitotic-antibiotic compound. From Klebsiella pneumoniae.
   3661..3708    +  polyA_signal   HSV TK poly(A) signal: herpes simplex virus thymidine kinase polyadenylation signal (Cole and Stacy, 1985)
   3799..3815    -  polyA_signal   bGH poly(A) signal (fragment): bovine growth hormone polyadenylation signal
   4037..4625    +  rep_origin     ori: high-copy-number ColE1/pMB1/pBR322/pUC origin of replication
