>Addgene plasmid #80767 | pDonor-tBFP-NLS-Neo (Universal) | addgene full sequence | sequence record 173612 | Addgene NGS Result
TAGTTATAATAGTAATCAATTACGGGGTCATTAGTTCATAGCCCATATATGGAGTTCCGCGTTACATAAC
TTACGGTAAATGGCCCGCCTGGCTGACCGCCCAACGACCCCCGCCCATTGACGTCAATAATGACGTATGT
TCCCATAGTAACGCCAATAGGGACTTTCCATTGACGTCAATGGGTGGAGTATTTACGGTAAACTGCCCAC
TTGGCAGTACATCAAGTGTATCATATGCCAAGTACGCCCCCTATTGACGTCAATGACGGTAAATGGCCCG
CCTGGCATTATGCCCAGTACATGACCTTATGGGACTTTCCTACTTGGCAGTACATCTACGTATTAGTCAT
CGCTATTACCATGGTGATGCGGTTTTGGCAGTACATCAATGGGCTTGGATAGCGGTTTGACTCACGGGGA
TTTCCAAGTCTCCACCCCATTGACGTCAATGGGAGTTTGTTTTGGCACCAAAATCAACGGGACTTTCCAA
AATGTCGTAACAACTCCGCCCCATTGACGCAAATGGGCGGTAGGCGTGTACGGTGGGAGGTCTATATAAG
CAGAGCTGGTTTAGTGAACCGTCAGATCCGCTAGCGGTCGCCACCATGAGCGAGCTGATTAAGGAGAACA
TGCACATGAAGCTGTACATGGAGGGCACCGTGGACAACCATCACTTCAAGTGCACATCCGAGGGCGAAGG
CAAGCCCTACGAGGGCACCCAGACCATGAGAATCAAGGTGGTCGAGGGCGGCCCTCTCCCCTTCGCCTTC
GACATCCTGGCTACTAGCTTCCTCTACGGCAGCAAGACCTTCATCAACCACACCCAGGGCATCCCCGACT
TCTTCAAGCAGTCCTTCCCTGAGGGCTTCACATGGGAGAGAGTCACCACATACGAGGACGGGGGCGTGCT
GACCGCTACCCAGGACACCAGCCTCCAGGACGGCTGCCTCATCTACAACGTCAAGATCAGAGGGGTGAAC
TTCACATCCAACGGCCCTGTGATGCAGAAGAAAACACTCGGCTGGGAGGCCTTCACCGAGACGCTGTACC
CCGCTGACGGCGGCCTGGAAGGCAGAAACGACATGGCCCTGAAGCTCGTGGGCGGGAGCCATCTGATCGC
AAACGCCAAGACCACATATAGATCCAAGAAACCCGCTAAGAACCTCAAGATGCCTGGCGTCTACTATGTG
GACTACAGACTGGAAAGAATCAAGGAGGCCAACAACGAGACCTACGTCGAGCAGCACGAGGTGGCAGTGG
CCAGATACTGCGACCTCCCTAGCAAACTGGGGCACAAGCTTAATTCCGGACTCAGATCTCGAGCTGATCC
AAAAAAGAAGAGAAAGGTAGATCCAAAAAAGAAGAGAAAGGTAGATCCAAAAAAGAAGAGAAAGGTAGGA
TCCACCGGATCTAGATAACTGATCATAATCAGCCATACCACATTTGTAGAGGTTTTACTTGCTTTAAAAA
ACCTCCCACACCTCCCCCTGAACCTGAAACATAAAATGAATGCAATTGTTGTTGTTAACTTGTTTATTGC
AGCTTATAATGGTTACAAATAAAGCAATAGCATCACAAATTTCACAAATAAAGCATTTTTTTCACTGCAT
TCTAGTTGTGGTTTGTCCAAACTCATCAATGTATCTTAACGCGTAAATTGTAAGCGTTAATATTTTGTTA
AAATTCGCGTTAAATTTTTGTTAAATCAGCTCATTTTTTAACCAATAGGCCGAAATCGGCAAAATCCCTT
ATAAATCAAAAGAATAGACCGAGATAGGGT
[37 nt withheld, positions 1781-1817]
AAAGAACGTGGACTCCAACGTCAAAGG
[49 nt withheld, positions 1845-1893]
T
[91 nt withheld, positions 1895-1985]
G
[124 nt withheld, positions 1987-2110]
CAGGTGGCACTTTTCGGGGAAATGTGCGCGGAACCCCTATTTGTTTATTTTTCTAAATACATTCAAATAT
GTATCCGCTCATGAGACAATAACCCTGATAAATGCTTCAATAATATTGAAAAAGGAAGAGTCCTGAGGCG
GAAAGAACCAGCTGTGGAATGTGTGTCAGTTAGGGTGTGGAAAGTCCCCAGGCTCCCCAGCAGGCAGAAG
TATGCAAAGCATGCATCTCAATTAGTCAGCAACCAGGTGTGGAAAGTCCCCAGGCTCCCCAGCAGGCAGA
AGTATGCAAAGCATGCATCTCAATTAGTCAGCAACCATAGTCCCGCCCCTAACTCCGCCCATCCCGCCCC
TAACTCCGCCCAGTTCCGCCCATTCTCCGCCCCATGGCTGACTAATTTTTTTTATTTATGCAGAGGCCGA
GGCCGCCTCGGCCTCTGAGCTATTCCAGAAGTAGTGAGGAGGCTTTTTTGGAGGCCTAGGCTTTTGCAAA
GATCGATCAAGAGACAGGATGAGGATCGTTTCGCATGATTGAACAAGATGGATTGCACGCAGGTTCTCCG
GCCGCTTGGGTGGAGAGGCTATTCGGCTATGACTGGGCACAACAGACAATCGGCTGCTCTGATGCCGCCG
TGTTCCGGCTGTCAGCGCAGGGGCGCCCGGTTCTTTTTGTCAAGACCGACCTGTCCGGTGCCCTGAATGA
ACTGCAAGACGAGGCAGCGCGGCTATCGTGGCTGGCCACGACGGGCGTTCCTTGCGCAGCTGTGCTCGAC
GTTGTCACTGAAGCGGGAAGGGACTGGCTGCTATTGGGCGAAGTGCCGGGGCAGGATCTCCTGTCATCTC
ACCTTGCTCCTGCCGAGAAAGTATCCATCATGGCTGATGCAATGCGGCGGCTGCATACGCTTGATCCGGC
TACCTGCCCATTCGACCACCAAGCGAAACATCGCATCGAGCGAGCACGTACTCGGATGGAAGCCGGTCTT
GTCGATCAGGATGATCTGGACGAAGAGCATCAGGGGCTCGCGCCAGCCGAACTGTTCGCCAGGCTCAAGG
CGAGCATGCCCGACGGCGAGGATCTCGTCGTGACCCATGGCGATGCCTGCTTGCCGAATATCATGGTGGA
AAATGGCCGCTTTTCTGGATTCATCGACTGTGGCCGGCTGGGTGTGGCGGACCGCTATCAGGACATAGCG
TTGGCTACCCGTGATATTGCTGAAGAGCTTGGCGGCGAATGGGCTGACCGCTTCCTCGTGCTTTACGGTA
TCGCCGCTCCCGATTCGCAGCGCATCGCCTTCTATCGCCTTCTTGACGAGTTCTTCTGAGCGGGACTCTG
GGGTTCGAAATGACCGACCAAGCGACGCCCAACCTGCCATCACGAGATTTCGATTCCACCGCCGCCTTCT
ATGAAAGGTTGGGCTTCGGAATCGTTTTCCGGGACGCCGGCTGGATGATCCTCCAGCGCGGGGATCTCAT
GCTGGAGTTCTTCGCCCACCCTAGGGGGAGGCTAACTGAAACACGGAAGGAGACAATACCGGAAGGAACC
CGCGCTATGACGGCAATAAAAAGACAGAATAAAACGCACGGTGTTGGGTCGTTTGTTCATAAACGCGGGG
TTCGGTCCCAGGGCTGGCACTCTGTCGATACCCCACCGAGACCCCATTGGGGCCAATACGCCCGCGTTTC
TTCCTTTTCCCCACCCCACCCCCCAAGTTCGGGTGAAGGCCCAGGGCTCGCAGCCAACGTCGGGGCGGCA
GGCCCTGCCATAGCCTCAGGTTACTCATATATACTTTAGATTGATTTAAAACTTCATTTTTAATTTAAAA
GGATCTAGGTGAAGATCCTTTTTGATAATCTCATGACCAAAATCCCTTAACGTGAGTTTTCGTTCCACTG
AGCGTCAGACCCCGTAGAAAAGATCAAAGGATCTTCTTGAGATCCTTTTTTTCTGCGCGTAATCTGCTGC
TTGCAAACAAAAAAACCACCGCTACCAGCGGTGGTTTGTTTGCCGGATCAAGAGCTACCAACTCTTTTTC
CGAAGGTAACTGGCTTCAGCAGAGCGCAGATACCAAATACTGTTCTTCTAGTGTAGCCGTAGTTAGGCCA
CCACTTCAAGAACTCTGTAGCACCGCCTACATACCTCGCTCTGCTAATCCTGTTACCAGTGGCTGCTGCC
AGTGGCGATAAGTCGTGTCTTACCGGGTTGGACTCAAGACGATAGTTACCGGATAAGGCGCAGCGGTCGG
GCTGAACGGGGGGTTCGTGCACACAGCCCAGCTTGGAGCGAACGACCTACACCGAACTGAGATACCTACA
GCGTGAGCTATGAGAAAGCGCCACGCTTCCCGAAGGGAGAAAGGCGGACAGGTATCCGGTAAGCGGCAGG
GTCGGAACAGGAGAGCGCACGAGGGAGCTTCCAGGGGGAAACGCCTGGTATCTTTATAGTCCTGTCGGGT
TTCGCCACCTCTGACTTGAGCGTCGATTTTTGTGATGCTCGTCAGGGGGGCGGAGCCTATGGAAAAACGC
CAGCAACGCGGCCTTTTTACGGTTCCTGGCCTTTTGCTGGCCTTTTGCTCACATGTTCTTTCCTGCGTTA
TCCCCTGATTCTGCACCGCATCGTACGCGTACGTGTTTGGATAACCGTATTACCGCCATGCAT
Features (pLannotate 1.2.2; 18 found; start..end, strand, type, name):
     60..363     +  enhancer       CMV enhancer: human cytomegalovirus immediate early enhancer
    436..453     -  promoter       CMV promoter (fragment): human cytomegalovirus (CMV) immediate early promoter
    516..567     +  promoter       CMVd2 promoter: truncated human cytomegalovirus (CMV) immediate early promoter that yields moderately reduced expression relative to the full-length promoter
    606..1304    +  CDS            TagBFP: TagBFP is a basic (constitutively fluorescent) blue fluorescent protein published in 2008, derived from Entacmaea quadricolor. It is reported to be a very rapidly-maturing monomer with very low acid sensitivity.
   1305..1325    +  misc_feature   MCS (fragment): multiple cloning site
   1329..1349    +  CDS            SV40 NLS: nuclear localization signal of SV40 (simian virus 40) large T antigen
   1353..1373    +  CDS            SV40 NLS: nuclear localization signal of SV40 (simian virus 40) large T antigen
   1377..1397    +  CDS            SV40 NLS: nuclear localization signal of SV40 (simian virus 40) large T antigen
   1420..1504    +  CDS            large T antigen (fragment): large T antigen from SV40 (simian virus 40)
   1527..1648    +  polyA_signal   SV40 poly(A) signal: SV40 polyadenylation signal
   1682..2110    -  rep_origin     f1 ori (sequence partly withheld): f1 bacteriophage origin of replication; arrow indicates direction of (+) strand synthesis
   2137..2241    +  promoter       AmpR promoter: bla
   2243..2600    +  promoter       SV40 promoter: SV40 enhancer and early promoter
   2635..3429    +  CDS            NeoR/KanR: aminoglycoside phosphotransferase from Tn5; aph(3')-II (or nptII); confers resistance to neomycin, kanamycin, and G418 (Geneticin®)
   3450..3602    +  CDS            ble (fragment): BLE_KLEPN - Experimental evidence at protein level: Swiss-Prot protein existence level 1. Binding protein with a strong affinity to the bleomycin family of antibiotics. Binds to CL990; an antimitotic-antibiotic compound. From Klebsiella pneumoniae.
   3661..3708    +  polyA_signal   HSV TK poly(A) signal: herpes simplex virus thymidine kinase polyadenylation signal (Cole and Stacy, 1985)
   3799..3815    -  polyA_signal   bGH poly(A) signal (fragment): bovine growth hormone polyadenylation signal
   4037..4625    +  rep_origin     ori: high-copy-number ColE1/pMB1/pBR322/pUC origin of replication
