[The description below was written by a language model from this plasmid's Addgene catalogue record and pLannotate feature annotations shown in this document.]
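Description:
pDonor-tBFP-NLS-Neo (Universal) is a 4,763 bp mammalian expression plasmid that serves as a universal donor for CRISPR/Cas9-mediated, homology-independent knock-in. It is derived from the parental pDonor-tBFP-NLS-Neo vector by inserting a 20-nt synthetic PITCh-gRNA#3 target sequence upstream of the cytomegalovirus promoter, using BbsI sites that were destroyed in the cloning. Because this target is artificial and carried on the donor itself, co-delivery of Cas9 with the matching guide should linearise the plasmid in cells. The cut donor can then be captured by end joining at a genomic break made by a separate gene-specific guide, with no homology arms and no need to re-engineer the donor for each locus.

The payload consists of two expression units. The CMV enhancer/promoter drives TagBFP fused at its C terminus to three tandem SV40 large T antigen nuclear localization signals, terminated by the SV40 poly(A) signal, so that cells carrying the donor show nuclear blue fluorescence. A second cassette places the Tn5 NeoR/KanR gene under tandem bacterial (AmpR/bla) and SV40 early promoters, followed by the HSV TK poly(A) signal. This gives kanamycin resistance in E. coli and G418 selection in mammalian cells. A high-copy ColE1/pUC origin supports propagation in bacteria, and an f1 origin is also present. The depositor and sequencing-derived feature tables agree, except that the CMV promoter is annotated as fragments in the latter; the short ble and bGH poly(A) fragments appear to be residual or incidental matches. The associated publication applied the system to targeted disruption of cilia-related genes.
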