Addgene plasmid #80767: pDonor-tBFP-NLS-Neo (Universal)
Purpose: Universal donor vector for CRISPR/Cas9-mediated homology-independent knock-in system.
Depositing lab: Kazuhisa Nakayama. Depositing organization: Kyoto University, Graduate School of Pharmaceutical Sciences. Publication: Practical method for targeted disruption of cilia-related genes by using CRISPR/Cas9-mediated homology-independent knock-in system. Katoh Y, Michisaka S, Nozaki S, Funabashi T, Hirano T, Takei R, Nakayama K. Mol Biol Cell. 2017 Feb 8. pii: mbc.E17-01-0051. doi: 10.1091/mbc.E17-01-0051. PubMed 28179459.
Backbone
  Vector backbone: pDonor-tBFP-NLS-Neo
  Backbone manufacturer: Kazuhisa Nakayama Lab. (Addgene plasmid #80766)
  Backbone size w/o insert (bp): 4761
  Total vector size (bp): 4763
  Modifications to backbone: A triplicated nuclear localization signal (NLS) was fused to tBFP. PITCh-gRNA#3 targeting sequence was inserted on upstream of the cytomegalovirus promoter.
  Vector type: Mammalian Expression, CRISPR
  Selectable markers: Neomycin (select with G418)
Growth in bacteria
  Bacterial resistance: Kanamycin, 50 μg/mL
  Growth temperature: 37°C
  Growth strain: DH5alpha
  Copy number: High Copy
Gene/Insert
  Gene/Insert name: PITCh-gRNA#3 targeting sequence (GCATCGTACGCGTACGTGTT)
  Species: Synthetic
  Insert size (bp): 20
  Cloning method: Restriction Enzyme; 5′ cloning site BbsI (destroyed during cloning); 3′ cloning site BbsI (destroyed during cloning)
  Sequencing primers: 5′ CACCTCTGACTTGAGCGTCG
Terms and licenses: Academic/Nonprofit Terms; Industry Terms: Not Available to Industry
How to cite: pDonor-tBFP-NLS-Neo (Universal) was a gift from Kazuhisa Nakayama (Addgene plasmid # 80767 ; http://n2t.net/addgene:80767 ; RRID:Addgene_80767)
